Addgene plasmid #11006: pRS314-hUI
Depositing lab: Francisco Malagon. Depositing organization: National Cancer Institute (NCI).
Backbone
  Vector backbone: pRS314
  Backbone size w/o insert (bp): 4783
  Vector type: Bacterial Expression, Yeast Expression
Growth in bacteria
  Bacterial resistance: Ampicillin, 100 μg/mL
  Growth temperature: 37°C
  Growth strain: DH5alpha
  Copy number: High Copy
Gene/Insert
  Gene/Insert name: hUI recombination system (alt name: his3.3'D::URA3::3sih.5'D)
  Species: S. cerevisiae (budding yeast)
  Insert size (bp): 3047
  Mutation: Inverted repeat recombination system. Recombination reconstitutes a functional HIS3 gene
  Cloning method: Restriction Enzyme; 5′ cloning site SacI (not destroyed); 3′ cloning site XhoI (not destroyed)
  Sequencing primers: 5′ T7; 3′ T3
Terms and licenses: Academic/Nonprofit Terms; Industry Terms: Not Available to Industry
Depositor comments: The repeats of HIS3 in this plasmid contain truncations of the HIS3 gene. The first repeat is a 3' end truncation that contains the promoter and the ORF from the ATG to the internal KpnI site (used for subcloning). The second repeat is a 5' truncation that contains from the internal NdeI site (used for subcloning) to the end of the gene. Recombination of the common DNA sequence between these repeats (approx. 430 nt internal to the HIS3 ORF) reconstitutes a functional gene. Both plasmids, containing the repeats in direct orientation (hUD) or inverted orientation (hUI), have been tested for recombination with positive result.
How to cite: pRS314-hUI was a gift from Francisco Malagon (Addgene plasmid # 11006 ; http://n2t.net/addgene:11006 ; RRID:Addgene_11006)
