[The description below was written by a language model from this plasmid's Addgene catalogue record and pLannotate feature annotations shown in this document.]
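Description:
pRS314-hUI is a yeast–E. coli shuttle plasmid built on the centromeric vector pRS314 and carrying a genetic reporter for recombination between inverted repeats in Saccharomyces cerevisiae. In bacteria it replicates from a high-copy ColE1/pUC-type origin and is selected with ampicillin through the AmpR (β-lactamase) gene. An f1 origin and remnants of the pBluescript-style lacZα/MCS region, flanked by T7 and T3 promoters, are also present. In yeast, the CEN6/ARS element maintains the plasmid stably at low copy number, and the TRP1 marker with its own promoter allows selection in trp1 strains.

The roughly 3 kb insert, cloned between SacI and XhoI, is the hUI system (his3.3'Δ::URA3::3sih.5'Δ). It consists of two non-functional HIS3 truncations. The first contains the HIS3 promoter and the ORF from the ATG to the internal KpnI site. The second, in the opposite orientation, runs from the internal NdeI site to the end of the gene. The two copies share about 430 nt of internal HIS3 sequence. Between them lies a complete URA3 gene with its promoter, along with a fragment of the tetracycline resistance gene that appears to be carried-over spacer DNA. Recombination within the shared homology reconstitutes an intact HIS3 gene, so events can be scored as His+ colonies in a his3 host.

The depositor reports that both this inverted-repeat plasmid and its direct-repeat counterpart (hUD) gave positive results when tested for recombination. This makes the pair suitable for comparing recombination frequencies across repeat orientations, genetic backgrounds or conditions. The annotated sequence of 7,875 nt is close to the stated backbone plus insert sizes.
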