Features (pLannotate 1.2.2; 25 found; start..end, strand, type, name):
    137..186     +  misc_feature   bom (fragment): basis of mobility region from pBR322
    187..467     +  promoter       TRP1 promoter: S. cerevisiae TRP1
    468..1142    +  CDS            TRP1: phosphoribosylanthranilate isomerase, required for tryptophan biosynthesis; S. cerevisiae TRP1; yeast auxotrophic marker
   1189..1238    +  misc_feature   bom (fragment): basis of mobility region from pBR322
   1239..1694    -  rep_origin     f1 ori (sequence partly withheld): f1 bacteriophage origin of replication; arrow indicates direction of (+) strand synthesis
   1702..1859    -  CDS            lacZα (fragment): LacZα fragment of β-galactosidase; lacZ fragment
   1862..1880    +  promoter       T7 promoter: promoter for bacteriophage T7 RNA polymerase
   1908..2095    +  promoter       HIS3 promoter: S. cerevisiae HIS3
   2096..2718    +  CDS            HIS3 (fragment): imidazoleglycerol-phosphate dehydratase, required for histidine biosynthesis; S. cerevisiae HIS3; yeast auxotrophic marker
   2720..3060    +  CDS            TcR (fragment): tetracycline efflux protein; tet; confers resistance to tetracycline
   3226..3441    +  promoter       URA3 promoter: S. cerevisiae URA3
   3442..4245    +  CDS            URA3: orotidine-5'-phosphate decarboxylase, required for uracil biosynthesis; S. cerevisiae URA3; yeast auxotrophic marker, counterselectable with 5-fluoroorotic acid (5-FOA)
   4324..4385    +  misc_feature   MCS (fragment): pBluescript multiple cloning site
   4582..5061    -  CDS            HIS3 (fragment): imidazoleglycerol-phosphate dehydratase, required for histidine biosynthesis; S. cerevisiae HIS3; yeast auxotrophic marker
   5067..5088    +  misc_feature   MCS (fragment): pBluescript multiple cloning site
   5101..5119    -  promoter       T3 promoter: promoter for bacteriophage T3 RNA polymerase
   5164..5180    -  protein_bind   lac operator: The lac repressor binds to the lac operator to inhibit transcription in E. coli. This inhibition can be relieved by adding lactose or isopropyl-β-D-thiogalactopyranoside (IPTG). lac repressor encoded by lacI
   5188..5218    -  promoter       lac promoter: promoter for the E. coli lac operon
   5233..5254    -  protein_bind   CAP binding site: CAP binding activates transcription in the presence of cAMP. E. coli catabolite activator protein
   5267..5359    -  CDS            lacI (fragment): lac repressor; lacI; The lac repressor binds to the lac operator to inhibit transcription in E. coli. This inhibition can be relieved by adding lactose or isopropyl-β-D-thiogalactopyranoside (IPTG).
   5542..6130    -  rep_origin     ori: high-copy-number ColE1/pMB1/pBR322/pUC origin of replication
   6301..7161    -  CDS            AmpR: β-lactamase; bla; confers resistance to ampicillin, carbenicillin, and related antibiotics
   7162..7266    -  promoter       AmpR promoter: bla
   7303..7806    +  misc_feature   CEN/ARS: S. cerevisiae CEN6 centromere fused to an autonomously replicating sequence
   7875..35      +  CDS            rop (fragment) (across the origin): Rop protein, which maintains plasmids at low copy number; rop
>Addgene plasmid #11006 | pRS314-hUI | depositor full sequence | sequence record 6840 | Author sequence
TCGCGCGTTTCGGTGATGACGGTGAAAACCTCTGACACATGCAGCTCCCGGAGACGGTCACAGCTTGTCT
GTAAGCGGATGCCGGGAGCAGACAAGCCCGTCAGGGCGCGTCAGCGGGTGTTGGCGGGTGTCGGGGCTGG
CTTAACTATGCGGCATCAGAGCAGATTGTACTGAGAGTGCACCATAAACGACATTACTATATATATAATA
TAGGAAGCATTTAATAGACAGCATCGTAATATATGTGTACTTTGCAGTTATGACGCCAGATGGCAGTAGT
GGAAGATATTCTTTATTGAAAAATAGCTTGTCACCTTACGTACAATCTTGATCCGGAGCTTTTCTTTTTT
TGCCGATTAAGAATTAATTCGGTCGAAAAAAGAAAAGGAGAGGGCCAAGAGGGAGGGCATTGGTGACTAT
TGAGCACGTGAGTATACGTGATTAAGCACACAAAGGCAGCTTGGAGTATGTCTGTTATTAATTTCACAGG
TAGTTCTGGTCCATTGGTGAAAGTTTGCGGCTTGCAGAGCACAGAGGCCGCAGAATGTGCTCTAGATTCC
GATGCTGACTTGCTGGGTATTATATGTGTGCCCAATAGAAAGAGAACAATTGACCCGGTTATTGCAAGGA
AAATTTCAAGTCTTGTAAAAGCATATAAAAATAGTTCAGGCACTCCGAAATACTTGGTTGGCGTGTTTCG
TAATCAACCTAAGGAGGATGTTTTGGCTCTGGTCAATGATTACGGCATTGATATCGTCCAACTGCATGGA
GATGAGTCGTGGCAAGAATACCAAGAGTTCCTCGGTTTGCCAGTTATTAAAAGACTCGTATTTCCAAAAG
ACTGCAACATACTACTCAGTGCAGCTTCACAGAAACCTCATTCGTTTATTCCCTTGTTTGATTCAGAAGC
AGGTGGGACAGGTGAACTTTTGGATTGGAACTCGATTTCTGACTGGGTTGGAAGGCAAGAGAGCCCCGAA
AGCTTACATTTTATGTTAGCTGGTGGACTGACGCCAGAAAATGTTGGTGATGCGCTTAGATTAAATGGCG
TTATTGGTGTTGATGTAAGCGGAGGTGTGGAGACAAATGGTGTAAAAGACTCTAACAAAATAGCAAATTT
CGTCAAAAATGCTAAGAAATAGGTTATTACTGAGTAGTATTTATTTAAGTATTGTTTGTGCACTTGCCTG
CGGTGTGAAATACCGCACAGATGCGTAAGGAGAAAATACCGCATCAGGAAATTGTAAACGTTAATATTTT
GTTAAAATTCGCGTTAAATTTTTGTTAAATCAGCTCATTTTTTAACCAATAGGCCGAAATCGGCAAAATC
CCTTATAAATCAAAAGAATAGACCGAGATAGGGT
[37 nt withheld, positions 1365-1401]
AAAGAACGTGGACTCCAACGTCAAAGG
[49 nt withheld, positions 1429-1477]
T
[91 nt withheld, positions 1479-1569]
G
[124 nt withheld, positions 1571-1694]
CGCGCCATTCGCCATTCAGGCTGCGCAACTGTTGGGAAGGGCGATCGGTGCGGGCCTCTTCGCTATTACG
CCAGCTGGCGAAGGGGGGATGTGCTGCAAGGCGATTAAGTTGGGTAACGCCAGGGTTTTCCCAGTCACGA
CGTTGTAAAACGACGGCCAGTGAATTGTAATACGACTCACTATAGGGCGAATTGGAGCTCGCCCGGGGAG
CCTCTAGTACACTCTATATTTTTTTATGCCTCGGTAATGATTTTCATTTTTTTTTTTCCACCTAGCGGAT
GACTCTTTTTTTTTCTTAGCGATTGGCATTATCACATAATGAATTATACATTATATAAAGTAATGTGATT
TCTTCGAAGAATATACTAAAAAATGAGCAGGCAAGATAAACGAAGGCAAAGATGACAGAGCAGAAAGCCC
TAGTAAAGCGTATTACAAATGAAACCAAGATTCAGATTGCGATCTCTTTAAAGGGTGGTCCCCTAGCGAT
AGAGCACTCGATCTTCCCAGAAAAAGAGGCAGAAGCAGTAGCAGAACAGGCCACACAATCGCAAGTGATT
AACGTCCACACAGGTATAGGGTTTCTGGACCATATGATACATGCTCTGGCCAAGCATTCCGGCTGGTCGC
TAATCGTTGAGTGCATTGGTGACTTACACATAGACGACCATCACACCACTGAAGACTGCGGGATTGCTCT
CGGTCAAGCTTTTAAAGAGGCCCTAGGGGCCGTGCGTGGAGTAAAAAGGTTTGGATCAGGATTTGCGCCT
TTGGATGAGGCACTTTCCAGAGCGGTGGTAGATCTTTCGAACAGGCCGTACGCAGTTGTCGAACTTGGTT
TGCAAAGGGAGAAAGTAGGAGATCTCTCTTGCGAGATGATCCCGCATTTTCTTGAAAGCTTTGCAGAGGC
TAGCAGAATTACCCTCCACGTTGATTGTCTGCGAGGCAAGAATGATCATCACCGTAGTGAGAGTGCGTTC
AAGGCTCTTGCGGTTGCCATAAGAGAAGCCACCTCGCCCAATGGGTGGCGGCCGACGCGCTGGGCTACGT
CTTGCTGGCGTTCGCGACGCGAGGCTGGATGGCCTTCCCCATTATGATTCTTCTCGCTTCCGGCGGCATC
GGGATGCCCGCGTTGCAGGCCATGCTGTCCAGGCAGGTAGATGACGACCATCAGGGACAGCTTCAAGGAT
CGCTCGCGGCTCTTACCAGCCTAACTTCGATCACTGGACCGCTGATCGTCACGGCGATTTATGCCGCCTC
GGCGAGCACATGGAACGGGTTGGCATGGATTGTAGGCGCCGCCCTATACCTTGTCTGCCTCCCCGCGTTG
CGTCGCGGTGCATGGAGCCGGGCCACCTCGACCTGAATGGAAGCCGGCGGCACCTCGCTAACGGATTCAC
CACTCCAAGAATTGGAGCCAATCAATTCTTGCGGAGAACTGTGAATGCGCAAACCAACCCTTGGCAGAAC
ATATCCATCGCGTCCGCCATCTCCAGCAGCCGCACGCGGCGCATCGGGGGGGGGGTTTCAATTCAATTCA
TCATTTTTTTTTTATTCTTTTTTTTGATTTCGGTTTCTTTGAAATTTTTTTGATTCGGTAATCTCCGAAC
AGAAGGAAGAACGAAGGAAGGAGCACAGACTTAGATTGGTATATATACGCATATGTAGTGTTGAAGAAAC
ATGAAATTGCCCAGTATTCTTAACCCAACTGCACAGAACAAAAACCTGCAGGAAACGAAGATAAATCATG
TCGAAAGCTACATATAAGGAACGTGCTGCTACTCATCCTAGTCCTGTTGCTGCCAAGCTATTTAATATCA
TGCACGAAAAGCAAACAAACTTGTGTGCTTCATTGGATGTTCGTACCACCAAGGAATTACTGGAGTTAGT
TGAAGCATTAGGTCCCAAAATTTGTTTACTAAAAACACATGTGGATATCTTGACTGATTTTTCCATGGAG
GGCACAGTTAAGCCGCTAAAGGCATTATCCGCCAAGTACAATTTTTTACTCTTCGAAGACAGAAAATTTG
CTGACATTGGTAATACAGTCAAATTGCAGTACTCTGCGGGTGTATACAGAATAGCAGAATGGGCAGACAT
TACGAATGCACACGGTGTGGTGGGCCCAGGTATTGTTAGCGGTTTGAAGCAGGCGGCAGAAGAAGTAACA
AAGGAACCTAGAGGCCTTTTGATGTTAGCAGAATTGTCATGCAAGGGCTCCCTATCTACTGGAGAATATA
CTAAGGGTACTGTTGACATTGCGAAGAGCGACAAAGATTTTGTTATCGGCTTTATTGCTCAAAGAGACAT
GGGTGGAAGAGATGAAGGTTACGATTGGTTGATTATGACACCCGGTGTGGGTTTAGATGACAAGGGAGAC
GCATTGGGTCAACAGTATAGAACCGTGGATGATGTGGTCTCTACAGGATCTGACATTATTATTGTTGGAA
GAGGACTATTTGCAAAGGGAAGGGATGCTAAGGTAGAGGGTGAACGTTACAGAAAAGCAGGCTGGGAAGC
ATATTTGAGAAGATGCGGCCAGCAAAACTAAAAAACTGTATTATAAGTAAATGCATGTATACTAAACTCA
CAAATTAGAGCTTCAATTTAATTATATCAGTTATTACCCCTAGTGGATCCCCCGGGCTGCAGGAATTCGA
TATCAAGCTTATCGATACCGTCGACCTCGAGTTCAAGAGAAAAAAAAAGAAAAAGCAAAAAGAAAAAAGG
AAAGCGCGCCTCGTTCAGAATGACACGTATAGAATGATGCATTACCTTGTCATCTTCAGTATCATACTGT
TCGTATACATACTTACTGACATTCATAGGTATACATATATACACATGTATATATATCGTATGCTGCAGCT
TTAAATAATCGGTGTCACTACATAAGAACACCTTTGGTGGAGGGAACATCGTTGGTACCATTGGGCGAGG
TGGCTTCTCTTATGGCAACCGCAAGAGCCTTGAACGCACTCTCACTACGGTGATGATCATTCTTGCCTCG
CAGACAATCAACGTGGAGGGTAATTCTGCTAGCCTCTGCAAAGCTTTCAAGAAAATGCGGGATCATCTCG
CAAGAGAGATCTCCTACTTTCTCCCTTTGCAAACCAAGTTCGACAACTGCGTACGGCCTGTTCGAAAGAT
CTACCACCGCTCTGGAAAGTGCCTCATCCAAAGGCGCAAATCCTGATCCAAACCTTTTTACTCCACGCAC
GGCCCCTAGGGCCTCTTTAAAAGCTTGACCGAGAGCAATCCCGCAGTCTTCAGTGGTGTGATGGTCGTCT
ATGTGTAAGTCACCAATGCACTCAACGATTAGCGACCAGCCGGAATGCTTGGCCAGAGCATGTATCATAT
GGTCCAGGAATTCCTCGAGGGGGGGCCCGGTACCCAGCTTTTGTTCCCTTTAGTGAGGGTTAATTCCGAG
CTTGGCGTAATCATGGTCATAGCTGTTTCCTGTGTGAAATTGTTATCCGCTCACAATTCCACACAACATA
GGAGCCGGAAGCATAAAGTGTAAAGCCTGGGGTGCCTAATGAGTGAGGTAACTCACATTAATTGCGTTGC
GCTCACTGCCCGCTTTCCAGTCGGGAAACCTGTCGTGCCAGCTGCATTAATGAATCGGCCAACGCGCGGG
GAGAGGCGGTTTGCGTATTGGGCGCTCTTCCGCTTCCTCGCTCACTGACTCGCTGCGCTCGGTCGTTCGG
CTGCGGCGAGCGGTATCAGCTCACTCAAAGGCGGTAATACGGTTATCCACAGAATCAGGGGATAACGCAG
GAAAGAACATGTGAGCAAAAGGCCAGCAAAAGGCCAGGAACCGTAAAAAGGCCGCGTTGCTGGCGTTTTT
CCATAGGCTCGGCCCCCCTGACGAGCATCACAAAAATCGACGCTCAAGTCAGAGGTGGCGAAACCCGACA
GGACTATAAAGATACCAGGCGTTCCCCCCTGGAAGCTCCCTCGTGCGCTCTCCTGTTCCGACCCTGCCGC
TTACCGGATACCTGTCCGCCTTTCTCCCTTCGGGAAGCGTGGCGCTTTCTCAATGCTCACGCTGTAGGTA
TCTCAGTTCGGTGTAGGTCGTTCGCTCCAAGCTGGGCTGTGTGCACGAACCCCCCGTTCAGCCCGACCGC
TGCGCCTTATCCGGTAACTATCGTCTTGAGTCCAACCCGGTAAGACACGACTTATCGCCACTGGCAGCAG
CCACTGGTAACAGGATTAGCAGAGCGAGGTATGTAGGCGGTGCTACAGAGTTCTTGAAGTGGTGGCCTAA
CTACGGCTACACTAGAAGGACAGTATTTGGTATCTGCGCTCTGCTGAAGCCAGTTACCTTCGGAAAAAGA
GTTGGTAGCTCTTGATCCGGCAAACAAACCACCGCTGGTAGCGGTGGTTTTTTTGTTTGCAAGCAGCAGA
TTACGCGCAGAAAAAAAGGATCTCAAGAAGATCCTTTGATCTTTTCTACGGGGTCTGACGCTCAGTGGAA
CGAAAACTCACGTTAAGGGATTTTGGTCATGAGATTATCAAAAAGGATCTTCACCTAGATCCTTTTAAAT
TAAAAATGAAGTTTTAAATCAATCTAAAGTATATATGAGTAAACTTGGTCTGACAGTTACCAATGCTTAA
TCAGTGAGGCACCTATCTCAGCGATCTGTCTATTTCGTTCATCCATAGTTGCCTGACTGCCCGTCGTGTA
GATAACTACGATACGGGAGGGCTTACCATCTGGCCCCAGTGCTGCAATGATACCGCGAGACCCACGCTCA
CCGGCTCCAGATTTATCAGCAATAAACCAGCCAGCCGGAAGGGCCGAGCGCAGAAGTGGTCCTGCAACTT
TATCCGCCTCCATCCAGTCTATTAATTGTTGCCGGGAAGCTAGAGTAAGTAGTTCGCCAGTTAATAGTTT
GCGCAACGTTGTTGCCATTGCTACAGGCATCGTGGTGTCACGCTCGTCGTTTGGTATGGCTTCATTCAGC
TCCGGTTCCCAACGATCAAGGCGAGTTACATGATCCCCCATGTTGTGAAAAAAAGCGGTTAGCTCCTTCG
GTCCTCCGATCGTTGTCAGAAGTAAGTTGGCCGCAGTGTTATCACTCATGGTTATGGCAGCACTGCATAA
TTCTCTTACTGTCATGCCATCCGTAAGATGCTTTTCTGTGACTGGTGAGTACTCAACCAAGTCATTCTGA
GAATAGTGTATGCGGCGACCGAGTTGCTCTTGCCCGGCGTCAATACGGGATAATACCGCGCCACATAGCA
GAACTTTAAAAGTGCTCATCATTGGAAAACGTTCTTCGGGGCGAAAACTCTCAAGGATCTTACCGCTGTT
GAGATCCAGTTCGATGTAACCCACTCGTGCACCCAACTGATCTTCAGCATCTTTTACTTTCACCAGCGTT
TCTGGGTGAGCAAAAACAGGAAGGCAAAATGCCGCAAAAAAGGGAATAAGGGCGACACGGAAATGTTGAA
TACTCATACTCTTCCTTTTTCAATATTATTGAAGCATTTATCAGGGTTATTGTCTCATGAGCGGATACAT
ATTTGAATGTATTTAGAAAAATAAACAAATAGGGGTTCCGCGCACATTTCCCCGAAAAGTGCCACCTGGG
TCCTTTTCATCACGTGCTATAAAAATAATTATAATTTAAATTTTTTAATATAAATATATAAATTAAAAAT
AGAAAGTAAAAAAAGAAATTAAAGAAAAAATAGTTTTTGTTTTCCGAAGATGTAAAAGACTCTAGGGGGA
TCGCCAACAAATACTACCTTTTATCTTGCTCTTCCTGCTCTCAGGTATTAATGCCGAATTGTTTCATCTT
GTCTGTGTAGAAGACCACACACGAAAATCCTGTGATTTTACATTTTACTTATCGTTAATCGAATGTATAT
CTATTTAATCTGCTTTTCTTGTCTAATAAATATATATGTAAAGTACGCTTTTTGTTGAAATTTTTTAAAC
CTTTGTTTATTTTTTTTTCTTCATTCCGTAACTCTTCTACCTTCTTTATTTACTTTCTAAAATCCAAATA
CAAAACATAAAAATAAATAAACACAGAGTAAATTCCCAAATTATTCCATCATTAAAAGATACGAGGCGCG
TGTAAGTTACAGGCAAGCGATCCGTCCTAAGAAACCATTATTATCATGACATTAACCTATAAAAATAGGC
GTATCACGAGGCCCTTTCGTC
