>Addgene plasmid #11006 | pRS314-hUI | addgene partial sequence | sequence record 17968 | 11006 with T3
TTCCTGGACCATATGATACATGCTCTGGCCAAGCATTCCGGCTGGTCGCTAATCGTTGAGTGCATTGGTG
ACTTACACATAGACGACCATCACACCACTGAAGACTGCGGGATTGCTCTCGGTCAAGCTTTTAAAGAGGC
CCTAGGGGCCGTGCGTGGAGTAAAAAGGTTTGGATCAGGATTTGCGCCTTTGGATGAGGCACTTTCCAGA
GCGGTGGTAGATCTTTCGAACAGGCCGTACGCAGTTGTCGAACTTGGTTTGCAAAGGGAGAAAGTAGGAG
ATCTCTCTTGCGAGATGATCCCGCATTTTCTTGAAAGCTTTGCAGAGGCTAGCAGAATTACCCTCCACGT
TGATTGTCTGCGAGGCAAGAATGATCATCACCGTAGTGAGAGTGCGTTCAAGGCTCTTGCGGTTGCCATA
AGAGAAGCCACCTCGCCCAATGGTACCAACGATGTTCCCTCCACCAAAGGTGTTCTTATGTAGTGACACC
GATTATTTAAAGCTGCAGCATACGATATATATACATGTGTATATATGTATACCTATGAATGTCAGTAAGT
ATGTATACGAACAGTATGATACTGAAGATGACAAGGTAATGCATCATTCTATACGTGTCATTCTGAACGA
GGCGCGCTTTCCTTTTTTCTTTTTGCTTTTTCTTTTTTTTTCTCTTGAACTCGAGGTCGACGGTATCGAT
AAGCTTGATATCGAATTCCTGCAGCCCGGGGGATCCACTAGGGGTAATAACTGATATAATTAAATTGAAG
CTCTAA
