>Addgene plasmid #11006 | pRS314-hUI | addgene partial sequence | sequence record 17969 | 11006 with T7
CTAGTACACTCTTGGAGCCTCTAGTACACTCTATATTTTTTTATGCCTCGGTAATGATTTTCATTTTTTT
TTTTCCACCTAGCGGATGACTCTTTTTTTTTCTTAGCGATTGGCATTATCACATAATGAATTATACATTA
TATAAAGTAATGTGATTTCTTCGAAGAATATACTAAAAAATGAGCAGGCAAGATAAACGAAGGCAAAGAT
GACAGAGCAGAAAGCCCTAGTAAAGCGTATTACAAATGAAACCAAGATTCAGATTGCGATCTCTTTAAAG
GGTGGTCCCCTAGCGATAGAGCACTCGATCTTCCCAGAAAAAGAGGCAGAAGCAGTAGCAGAACAGGCCA
CACAATCGCAAGTGATTAACGTCCACACAGGTATAGGGTTTCTGGACCATATGATACATGCTCTGGCCAA
GCATTCCGGCTGGTCGCTAATCGTTGAGTGCATTGGTGACTTACACATAGACGACCATCACACCACTGAA
GACTGCGGGATTGCTCTCGGTCAAGCTTTTAAAGAGGCCCTAGGGGCCGTGCGTGGAGTAAAAAGGTTTG
GATCAGGATTTGCGCCTTTGGATGA
